>Addgene plasmid #40861 | pNH10 | depositor full sequence | sequence record 54237 | pNH10 sequence 3101 bps
CTGCATTAATGAATCGGCCAACGCGCGGGGAGAGGCGGTTTGCGTATTGGGCGCTCTTCCGCTTCCTCGC
TCACTGACTCGCTGCGCTCGGTCGTTCGGCTGCGGCGAGCGGTATCAGCTCACTCAAAGGCGGTAATACG
GTTATCCACAGAATCAGGGGATAACGCAGGAAAGAACATGAATTAATTCTCATGTTTGACAGCTTATCAT
CGATTAGCTTTAATGCGGTAGTTTATCACAGTTAAATTGCTAACGCAGTCAGGCACCGTGTATGAAATCT
AACAATGCGCTCATCGTCATCCTCGGCACCGTCACCCTGGATGCTGTAGGCATAGGCTTGGTTATGCCGG
TACTGCCGGGCCTCTTGCGGGATATCGTCCATTCCGACAGCATCGCCAGTCACTATGGCGTGCTGCTAGC
GCTATATGCGTTGATGCAATTTCTATGCGCACCCGTTCTCGGAGCACTGTCCGACCGCTTTGGCCGCCGC
CCAGTCCTGCTCGCTTCGCTACTTGGAGCCACTATCGACTACGCGATCATGGCGACCACACCCGTCCTGT
GGATTCTCTACGCCGGACGCATCGTGGCCGGCATCACCGGCGCCACAGGTGCGGTTGCTGGCGCCTATAT
CGCCGACATCACCGATGGGGAAGATCGGGCTCGCCACTTCGGGCTCATGAGCGCTTGTTTCGGCGTGGGT
ATGGTGGCAGGCCCCGTGGCCGGGGGACTGTTGGGCGCCATCTCCTTACATGCACCATTCCTTGCGGCGG
CGGTGCTCAACGGCCTCAACCTACTACTGGGCTGCTTCCTAATGCAGGAGTCGCATAAGGGAGAGCGCCG
ACCCATGCCCTTGAGAGCCTTCAACCCAGTCAGCTCCTTCCGGTGGGCGCGGGGCATGACTATCGTCGCC
GCACTTATGACTGTCTTCTTTATCATGCAACTCGTAGGACAGGTGCCGGCAGCGCTCTGGGTCATTTTCG
GCGAGGACCGCTTTCGCTGGAGCGCGACGATGATCGGCCTGTCGCTTGCGGTATTCGGAATCTTGCACGC
CCTCGCTCAAGCCTTCGTCACTGGTCCCGCCACCAAACGTTTCGGCGAGAAGCAGGCCATTATCGCCGGC
ATGGCGGCCGACGCGCTGGGCTACGTCTTGCTGGCGTTCGCGACGCGAGGCTGGATGGCCTTCCCCATTA
TGATTCTTCTCGCTTCCGGCGGCATCGGGATGCCCGCGTTGCAGGCCATGCTGTCCAGGCAGGTAGATGA
CGACCATCAGGGACAGCTTCAAGGATCGCTCGCGGCTCTTACCAGCCTAACTTCGATCATTGGACCGCTG
ATCGTCACGGCGATTTATGCCGCCTCGGCGAGCACATGGAACGGGTTGGCATGGATTGTAGGCGCCGCCC
TATACCTTGTCTGCCTCCCCGCGTTGCGTCGCGGTGCATGGAGCCGGGCCACCTCGACCTGAATGGAAGC
CGGCGGCACCTCGCTAACGGATTCACCACTCCAAGAATTGGAGCCAATCAATTCTTGCGGAGAACTGTGA
ATGCGCAAACCAACCCTTGATCGGGGAAGAACAGTATGTCGAGCTATTTTTTGACTTACTGGGGATCAAG
CCTGATTGGGAGAAAATAAAATATCCCCTATAGTGAGTCGTATTACATGGTCATAGCTGTTTCCTGGCAG
CTCTGGCCCGTGTCTCAAAATCTCTGATGTTACATTGCACAAGATAAAAATATATCATCATGCCTCCTCT
AGAGGTCTCCGCTCGAAACGGTGCAGCGGCTGTTGCCGGTGCTGTGCCAGGACCATGGCCTGACCCCGGA
CCAAGTGGTGGCTATCGCCAGCAATCACGGCGGGAGACCCTCGAGCCACCCATGACCAAAATCCCTTAAC
GTGAGTTACGCGTCGTTCCACTGAGCGTCAGACCCCGTAGAAAAGATCAAAGGATCTTCTTGAGATCCTT
TTTTTCTGCGCGTAATCTGCTGCTTGCAAACAAAAAAACCACCGCTACCAGCGGTGGTTTGTTTGCCGGA
TCAAGAGCTACCAACTCTTTTTCCGAAGGTAACTGGCTTCAGCAGAGCGCAGATACCAAATACTGTTCTT
CTAGTGTAGCCGTAGTTAGGCCACCACTTCAAGAACTCTGTAGCACCGCCTACATACCTCGCTCTGCTAA
TCCTGTTACCAGTGGCTGCTGCCAGTGGCGATAAGTCGTGTCTTACCGGGTTGGACTCAAGACGATAGTT
ACCGGATAAGGCGCAGCGGTCGGGCTGAACGGGGGGTTCGTGCACACAGCCCAGCTTGGAGCGAACGACC
TACACCGAACTGAGATACCTACAGCGTGAGCTATGAGAAAGCGCCACGCTTCCCGAAGGGAGAAAGGCGG
ACAGGTATCCGGTAAGCGGCAGGGTCGGAACAGGAGAGCGCACGAGGGAGCTTCCAGGGGGAAACGCCTG
GTATCTTTATAGTCCTGTCGGGTTTCGCCACCTCTGACTTGAGCGTCGATTTTTGTGATGCTCGTCAGGG
GGGCGGAGCCTATGGAAAAACGCCAGCAACGCGGCCTTTTTACGGTTCCTGGCCTTTTGCTGGCCTTTTG
CTCACATGTTCTTTCCTGCGTTATCCCCTGATTCTGTGGATAACCGTATTACCGCCTTTGAGTGAGCTGA
TACCGCTCGCCGCAGCCGAACGACCGAGCGCAGCGAGTCAGTGAGCGAGGAAGCGGAAGAGCGCCCAATA
CGCAAACCGCCTCTCCCCGCGCGTTGGCCGATTCATTAATGCAGCTGGCACGACAGGTTTCCCGACTGGA
AAGCGGGCAGTGAGCGCAACGCAATTAATACGCGTACCGCTAGCCAGGAAGAGTTTGTAGAAACGCAAAA
AGGCCATCCGTCAGGATGGCCTTCTGCTTAGTTTGATGCCTGGCAGTTTATGGCGGGCGTCCTGCCCGCC
ACCCTCCGGGCCGTTGCTTCACAACGTTCAAATCCGCTCCCGGCGGATTTGTCCTACTCAGGAGAGCGTT
CACCGACAAACAACAGATAAAACGAAAGGCCCAGTCTTCCGACTGAGCCTTTCGTTTTATTTGATGCCTG
GCAGTTCCCTACTCTCGCGTT
Features (pLannotate 1.2.2; 10 found; start..end, strand, type, name):
      1..54      -  CDS            lacI (fragment): lac repressor; lacI; The lac repressor binds to the lac operator to inhibit transcription in E. coli. This inhibition can be relieved by adding lactose or isopropyl-β-D-thiogalactopyranoside (IPTG).
     56..180     -  rep_origin     RSF ori (fragment): Plasmids containing the RSF 1030 origin of replication can be propagated in E. coli cells that contain additional plasmids with compatible origins.
    196..224     +  promoter       tet promoter: E. coli promoter for tetracycline efflux protein gene
    272..1462    +  CDS            TcR: tetracycline efflux protein; tet; confers resistance to tetracycline
   1560..1634    +  CDS            KanR (fragment): aminoglycoside phosphotransferase; aphA-3; confers resistance to kanamycin
   1637..1655    -  promoter       T7 promoter: promoter for bacteriophage T7 RNA polymerase
   1950..2538    +  rep_origin     ori: high-copy-number ColE1/pMB1/pBR322/pUC origin of replication
   2721..2813    +  CDS            lacI (fragment): lac repressor; lacI; The lac repressor binds to the lac operator to inhibit transcription in E. coli. This inhibition can be relieved by adding lactose or isopropyl-β-D-thiogalactopyranoside (IPTG).
   2868..2895    -  terminator     rrnB T2 terminator: transcription terminator T2 from the E. coli rrnB gene
   3027..3070    +  terminator     rrnB T1 terminator: Escherichia coli rrnB; transcription terminator T1 from the E. coli rrnB gene
