[The description below was written by a language model from this plasmid's Addgene catalogue record and pLannotate feature annotations shown in this document.]
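Description:
pNH10 is a small (about 3.1 kb) high-copy bacterial cloning plasmid built on the pTC14 backbone. It serves as a module vector holding a single TAL effector repeat, from the publication describing efficient assembly of custom TALENs and other TAL effector-based DNA-targeting constructs. The insert, "repeat NH10", is an 88 bp fragment attributed to Xanthomonas oryzae and cloned between XbaI and XhoI sites, both of which remain intact. By the usual naming convention for such repeat modules, "NH" would denote the repeat-variable diresidue that sets the base preference of the repeat. The "10" would denote the position the module occupies in an ordered array, although the record does not spell this out. The repeat itself was not annotated in the feature table, which covers only backbone elements.

The plasmid is propagated in E. coli through a ColE1/pMB1/pUC-type high-copy origin. Selection is with tetracycline, using a tetracycline efflux protein gene (TcR) driven by its own tet promoter. The other annotated features are short remnants: lacI fragments, a partial RSF origin, a small KanR fragment, an isolated T7 promoter, and the rrnB T1 and T2 terminators. The lacI, RSF origin and KanR pieces are too short to be functional and are probably leftovers of the backbone's construction. No expression cassette for the repeat is indicated, and the 88 bp insert is a building block rather than a stand-alone coding sequence. Its intended use is as one component of a library of repeat modules that are combined into custom repeat arrays with chosen DNA-binding specificity. Those arrays are then moved into TALEN or other TAL effector backbones.
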