Addgene plasmid #40861: pNH10
Depositing lab: Adam Bogdanove. Depositing organization: Iowa State University Research Foundation. Publication: Efficient design and assembly of custom TALEN and other TAL effector-based constructs for DNA targeting. Cermak T, Doyle EL, Christian M, Wang L, Zhang Y, Schmidt C, Baller JA, Somia NV, Bogdanove AJ, Voytas DF. Nucleic Acids Res. 2011 Jul;39(12):e82. doi: 10.1093/nar/gkr218 PubMed 21493687.
Backbone
  Vector backbone: pTC14
  Backbone size w/o insert (bp): 3013
  Total vector size (bp): 3101
Growth in bacteria
  Bacterial resistance: Tetracycline, 10 μg/mL
  Growth temperature: 37°C
  Growth strain: DH5alpha
  Growth instructions: DH5a/LB+antibiotics
  Copy number: High Copy
Gene/Insert
  Gene/Insert name: repeat NH10
  Species: Xanthomonas oryzae
  Insert size (bp): 88
  Cloning method: Restriction Enzyme; 5′ cloning site XbaI (not destroyed); 3′ cloning site XhoI (not destroyed)
  Sequencing primers: 5′ pTC14_F2 (caagcctgattgggagaaaa)
Terms and licenses: Academic/Nonprofit Terms; Industry Terms: Not Available to Industry
How to cite: pNH10 was a gift from Adam Bogdanove (Addgene plasmid # 40861 ; http://n2t.net/addgene:40861 ; RRID:Addgene_40861)
