>Addgene plasmid #40861 | pNH10 | addgene partial sequence | sequence record 56044 | pTC14_F2 5'-caagcctgattgggagaaaa-3'
GTGAGTCGTATTACATGGTCATAGCTGTTTCCTGGCAGCTCTGGCCCGTGTCTCAAAATCTCTGATGTTA
CATTGCACAAGATAAAAATATATCATCATGCCTCCTCTAGAGGTCTCCGCTCGAAACGGTGCAGCGGCTG
TTGCCGGTGCTGTGCCAGGACCATGGCCTGACCCCGGACCAAGTGGTGGCTATCGCCAGCAATCACGGCG
GGAGACCCTCGAGCCACCCATGACCAAAATCCCTTAACGTGAGTTACGCGTCGTTCCACTGAGCGTCAGA
CCCCGTAGAAAAGATCAAAGGATCTTCTTGAGATCCTTTTTTTCTGCGCGTAATCTGCTGCTTGCAAACA
AAAAAACCACCGCTACCAGCGGTGGTTTGTTTGCCGGATCAAGAGCTACCAACTCTTTTTCCGAAGGTAA
CTGGCTTCAGCAGAGCGCAGATACCAAATACTGTTCTTCTAGTGTAGCCGTAGTTAGGCCACCACTTCAA
GAACTCTGTAGCACCGCCTACATACCTCGCTCTGCTAATCCTGTTACCAGTGGCTGCTGCCAGTGGCGAT
AAGTCGTGTCTTACCGGGTTGGACTCAAGACGATAGTTACCGGATAAGGCGCAGCGGTCGGGCTGAACGG
GGGGTTCGTGCACACAGCCCAGCTTGGAGCGAACGACCTACACCGAACTGAGATACCTACAGCGTGAGCT
ATGAGAAAGCGCCACGCTTCCCGAAGGGAGAAAGGCGGACAGGTATCCGGTAAGCGGCAGGGTCGGAACA
GGAGAGCGCACGAGGGAGCTTCCAGGGGGAAACGCCTGGTATCTTTATAGTCCTGTCGGGTTTCGCCACC
TCTGACTTGAGCGTCGATTT
